>Addgene plasmid #46342 | pcDNA3.1(+) Drp1 V2 S579A | addgene partial sequence | sequence record 92263 | CMV-F 5'-CGCAAATGGGCGGTAGGCGTG-3'
CTATATAAGCAGAGCTCTCTGGCTAACTAGAGAACCCACTGCTTACTGGCTTATCGAAATTAATACGACT
CACTATAGGGAGACCCAAGCTGGCTAGCGTTTAAACTTAAGCTTGGTACCGAGCTCGGATCCATGGAGGC
GCTGATCCCGGTCATCAATAAGCTGCAGGACGTCTTCAACACAGTGGGTGCGGACATCATCCAGCTGCCT
CAGATCGTCGTAGTGGGAACGCAGAGCAGTGGGAAGAGCTCAGTGCTGGAAAGCCTAGTGGGCAGGGACC
TTCTTCCCAGAGGAACTGGTGTGGTCACCCGGAGACCTCTCATTCTGCAGCTAGTCCACGTTTCACCAGA
AGATAAAAGAAAAACAACAGGAGAAGAAAATGGAGTTGAAGCAGAAGAATGGGGTAAATTTCTTCACACC
AAAAACAAGCTTTACACAGATTTTGATGAAATTCGACAAGAAATTGAAAATGAAACTGAAAGAATTTCAG
GAAATAATAAGGGGGTAAGCCCTGAGCCAATCCATCTCAAGGTTTTCTCGCCCAACGTTGTCAACCTGAC
ACTTGTGGATTTACCGGGAATGACCAAAGTACCTGTAGGCGATCAGCCCAAGGACATCGAGCTTCAGATC
AGAGAACTTATTCTTCGGTTCATCAGTAATCCCAATTCCATTATCCTCGCCGTCACTGCTGCAAATACAG
ATATGGCAACATCAGAAGCACTCAAGATTTCCAGAGAGGTAGATCCAGATGGGCGCAGAACTCTAGCTGT
AATCACTAAACTTGATCTCATGGATGCGGGTACTGATGCCATGGATGTATTGATGGGAAGGGTTATTCCA
GTCAAGCTTGGAATAATTGGAGTAGTTAACAGAAGCCAACTGGATATTAACAATAAGAAGAGTGTAACTG
ATTCAATCCGTGATGAGTATGCTTTTCTTCAAAAGAAGTACCCATCTCTGGCCAACAGAAATGGAACAAA
GTATCTTGCTAGGACCCTGAATAGGTTACTTATGCATCATATCAGAGATTGTTTACCAGAGCTGAAAACA
AGAATAAATGTC
