>Addgene plasmid #46342 | pcDNA3.1(+) Drp1 V2 S579A | addgene partial sequence | sequence record 92266 | BGH-rev 5'-TAGAAGGCACAGTCGAGG-3'
TTTAAACGGGCCCTCTAGACTCGAGTCACCAAAGATGAGTCTCTCGGATTTCAGCAATAATTTGACTGGC
TCCTTGTAATGCCTTCAGCATATCCGCTGCTTCTTTTCTTCGTTGGGCCATGTCCTCGGATTCAGTCAGA
AGGTCATCTAATAAGGATGACTTATACAGCTGCCCTACCAGTTCACTCTGAAGAGTATCTTTCACATGAT
TAACCAAAAAATGCATTACTGCCTTTGGGACACTGTCTTGAATATTCTTTCTGACAATTAGAAAATATGA
TTTGATAAGTCTTTCAATAACCTCACAATCTCGCTGTTCTCGGGCAGACAGTTTTCTTGCAACTGGAACT
GGCACATCTAGCAAATTGACAGCATGGCCTTTCTGTGGAGCTGCTGGCATAATTGGAATTGGTTTTGATT
TTTCTTCAGCAAGTAATTCTTCAGCTTTTGAAGTTTTCAGCATTCCTCTCCAGTTGCCTGTTGTTGGTTC
CTGACCACCGTCTCCAATCCCACCACCTGCAGATGGGACCTTGTCCCGTGATCCAGCTGAAGGCAGCTCT
CTTGCTAGCCTGTTTCTTCTTTGTTCCTCTATATTATTGTTCATTAGCCCACAGGCATCAGCAAAGTCGG
GGTGTTTTGTGTTGATATACGCTAGCTCAATTGCCACTAAGTTATGCACCATTTCATTTGTCACGGGCAA
CCTTTTACGAAGAAGACAGGTCACTACTTCAACTATGGCATCGTGAAGTTTAGGGAACCGTAACAATTCC
TGTGTGCTGTAATTGCTACAATGCTGAATGATCCTCTGCATCTCCTCATGGACCAGCTCCACACACCGTA
GGCTGGGCTCTTCTAGACGCTTAATCTGACGTTTGACCAGTAACTCAAATGAAACTTCAGGCACAAATAA
AGCAGGACGGGGGCCAGTAGCATTTCTGATGGCAGTCAGGATGTCAATAGTGTTAAGGCCACCTAGTGGG
TCCACAGATTCTAAGGTTCGCCCGAAAGTCTCATGGAAAATATAACAAATCCTAGCACCACCGCATAGCT
CAGAAGTTTCAATGTACTTTGCGGTTCCTTCAATCGTGTTACAATA
