[The description below was written by a language model from this plasmid's Addgene catalogue record.]
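Description:
pcDNA3.1(+) Drp1 V2 S579A is a mammalian expression plasmid built on the Invitrogen pcDNA3.1(+) backbone, with a total size of about 7.5 kb (a 5.4 kb backbone plus a roughly 2.1 kb insert). It is maintained as a high-copy plasmid in E. coli under ampicillin selection. It also carries a neomycin resistance marker, so transfected mammalian cells can be selected with G418, for example to derive stable lines.

The insert is mouse Drp1 (dynamin-related protein 1, gene symbol Dnm1l), variant 2, carrying a serine-to-alanine substitution at position 579. It was cloned between the BamHI and XhoI sites of the polylinker, both of which remain intact, so the coding sequence can be excised or transferred. Expression is driven by the CMV promoter, which gives strong constitutive transcription in many mammalian cell types. The listed sequencing primers, T7 promoter and BGH reverse, correspond to the standard elements flanking the pcDNA3.1 cloning site. The record does not list any epitope tag or fluorescent fusion.

Drp1 is a dynamin-family GTPase that is recruited from the cytosol to the mitochondrial outer membrane, where it drives mitochondrial fission. Replacing a serine with alanine removes the hydroxyl group and is a common way to make a residue non-phosphorylatable, although the record does not state the rationale for this mutation. The associated publication examines how Fis1, Mff, MiD49 and MiD51 mediate Drp1 recruitment to mitochondria. This suggests the construct is used to express the mutant in cultured mammalian cells for comparison with wild-type Drp1 in studies of recruitment and fission.
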