Addgene plasmid #46342: pcDNA3.1(+) Drp1 V2 S579A
Depositing lab: David Chan. Depositing organization: California Institute of Technology. Publication: Fis1, Mff, MiD49 and MiD51 mediate Drp1 recruitment in mitochondrial fission. Loson OC, Song Z, Chen H, Chan DC. Mol Biol Cell. 2013 Jan 2. 10.1091/mbc.E12-10-0721 PubMed 23283981.
Backbone
  Vector backbone: pcDNA3.1(+)
  Backbone manufacturer: Invitrogen
  Backbone size w/o insert (bp): 5378
  Total vector size (bp): 7478
  Vector type: Mammalian Expression
  Selectable markers: Neomycin (select with G418)
Growth in bacteria
  Bacterial resistance: Ampicillin, 100 μg/mL
  Growth temperature: 37°C
  Growth strain: DH5alpha
  Copy number: High Copy
Gene/Insert
  Gene/Insert name: Drp1 V2 (alt name: Dynamin related protein 1, Variant 2)
  Species: M. musculus (mouse)
  Insert size (bp): 2100
  Mutation: S579A
  Entrez Gene: Dnm1l (a.k.a. 6330417M19Rik, Dlp1, Dnmlp1, Drp1, python)
  Promoter: CMV
  Cloning method: Restriction Enzyme; 5′ cloning site BamHI (not destroyed); 3′ cloning site XhoI (not destroyed)
  Sequencing primers: 5′ T7 promoter; 3′ BGH reverse
Terms and licenses: Academic/Nonprofit Terms; Industry Terms: Not Available to Industry
How to cite: pcDNA3.1(+) Drp1 V2 S579A was a gift from David Chan (Addgene plasmid # 46342 ; http://n2t.net/addgene:46342 ; RRID:Addgene_46342)
